>Addgene plasmid #168778 | pJS697 | depositor full sequence | sequence record 327026 | pJS697
TTTACACTTTATGCTTCCGGCTCGTATGTTGTGTGGAATTGTGAGCGGATAACAATTTCACACAGGAAAC
AGCTATGACCATGATTACGCCAAGCTCGAAATTAACCCTCACTAAAGGGAACAAAAGCTGGTACCAATTC
CTTGAATTTTCAAAAATTCTTACTTTTTTTTTGGATGGACGCAAAGAAGTTTAATAATCATATTACATGG
CATTACCACCATATACATATCCATATCTAATCTTACTTATATGTTGTGGAAATGTAAAGAGCCCCATTAT
CTTAGCCTAAAAAAACCTTCTCTTTGGAACTTTCAGTAATACGCTTAACTGCTCATTGCTATATTGAAGT
ACGGATTAGAAGCCGCCGAGCGGGTGACAGCCCTCCGAAGGAAGACTCTCCTCCGTGCGTCCTCGTCTTC
ACCGGTCGCGTTCCTGAAACGCAGATGTGCCTCGCGCCGCACTGCTCCGAACAATAAAGATTCTACAATA
CTAGCTTTTATGGTTATGAAGAGGAAAAATTGGCAGTAACCTGGCCCCACAAACCTTCAAATGAACGAAT
CAAATTAACAACCATAGGATGATAATGCGATTAGTTTTTTAGCCTTATTTCTGGGGTAATTAATCAGCGA
AGCGATGATTTTTGATCTATTAACAGATATATAAATGCAAAAACTGCATAACCACTTTAACTAATACTTT
CAACATTTTCGGTTTGTATTACTTCTTATTCAAATGTAATAAAAGTATCAACAAAAAATTGTTAATATAC
CTCTATACTTTAACGTCAAGGAGAAAAAACCCCGGATCGAATTCCCTACTTCATACATTTTCAATTAAGA
TGCAGTTACTTCGCTGTTTTTCAATATTTTCTGTTATTGCTTCAGTTTTAGCACAGGAACTGACAACTAT
ATGCGAGCAAATCCCCTCACCAACTTTAGAATCGACGCCGTACTCTTTGTCAACGACTACTATTTTGGCC
AACGGGAAGGCAATGCAAGGAGTTTTTGAATATTACAAATCAGTAACGTTTGTCAGTAATTGCGGTTCTC
ACCCCTCAACAACTAGCAAAGGCAGCCCCATAAACACACAGTATGTTTTTAAGGACAATAGCTCGACGAT
TGAAGGTAGATACCCATACGACGTTCCAGACTACGCTCTGCAGGCTAGTAGAGACCATCACTGAACGTTG
TTATGGAGCGGGTCTCAGGGGGCGGATCCGAACAAAAGCTTATTTCTGAAGAGGACTTGTAATAGAGATC
TGATAACAACAGTGTAGATGTAACAAAATCGACTTTGTTCCCACTGTACTTTTAGCTCGTACAAAATACA
ATATACTTTTCATTTCTCCGTAAACAACATGTTTTCCCATGTAATATCCTTTTCTATTTTTCGTTCCGTT
ACCAACTTTACACATACTTTATATAGCTATTCACTTCTATACACTAAAAAACTAAGACAATTTTAATTTT
GCTGCCTGCCATATTTCAATTTGTTATAAATTCCTATAATTTATCCTATTAGTAGCTAAAAAAAGATGAA
TGTGAATCGAATCCTAAGAGAATTGAGCTCCAATTCGCCCTATAGTGAGTCGTATTACAATTCACTGGCC
GTCGTTTTACAACGTCGTGACTGGGAAAACCCTGGCGTTACCCAACTTAATCGCCTTGCAGCACATCCCC
CTTTCGCCAGCTGGCGTAATAGCGAAGAGGCCCGCACCGATCGCCTTTCCCAACAGTTGCGCAGCCTGAA
TGGCGAATGG
[124 nt withheld, positions 1761-1884]
C
[91 nt withheld, positions 1886-1976]
A
[49 nt withheld, positions 1978-2026]
CCTTTGACGTTGGAGTCCACGTTCTTT
[37 nt withheld, positions 2054-2090]
ACCCTATCTCGGTCTATTCTTTTGATTTATAAGGGATTTTGCCGATTTCGGCCTATTGGTTAAAAAATGA
GCTGATTTAACAAAAATTTAACGCGAATTTTAACAAAATATTAACGCTTACAATTTCCTGATGCGGTATT
TTCTCCTTACGCATCTGTGCGGTATTTCACACCGCATAGATCGGCAAGTGCACAAACAATACTTAAATAA
ATACTACTCAGTAATAACCTATTTCTTAGCATTTTTGACGAAATTTGCTATTTTGTTAGAGTCTTTTACA
CCATTTGTCTCCACACCTCCGCTTACATCAACACCAATAACGCCATTTAATCTAAGCGCATCACCAACAT
TTTCTGGCGTCAGTCCACCAGCTAACATAAAATGTAAGCTTTCGGGGCTCTCTTGCCTTCCAACCCAGTC
AGAAATCGAGTTCCAATCCAAAAGTTCACCTGTCCCACCTGCTTCTGAATCAAACAAGGGAATAAACGAA
TGAGGTTTCTGTGAAGCTGCACTGAGTAGTATGTTGCAGTCTTTTGGAAATACGAGTCTTTTAATAACTG
GCAAACCGAGGAACTCTTGGTATTCTTGCCACGACTCATCTCCATGCAGTTGGACGATATCAATGCCGTA
ATCATTGACCAGAGCCAAAACATCCTCCTTAGGTTGATTACGAAACACGCCAACCAAGTATTTCGGAGTG
CCTGAACTATTTTTATATGCTTTTACAAGACTTGAAATTTTCCTTGCAATAACCGGGTCAATTGTTCTCT
TTCTATTGGGCACACATATAATACCCAGCAAGTCAGCATCGGAATCTAGAGCACATTCTGCGGCCTCTGT
GCTCTGCAAGCCGCAAACTTTCACCAATGGACCAGAACTACCTGTGAAATTAATAACAGACATACTCCAA
GCTGCCTTTGTGTGCTTAATCACGTATACTCACGTGCTCAATAGTCACCAATGCCCTCCCTCTTGGCCCT
CTCCTTTTCTTTTTTCGACCGAATTAATTCTTAATCGGCAAAAAAAGAAAAGCTCCGGATCAAGATTGTA
CGTAAGGTGACAAGCTATTTTTCAATAAAGAATATCTTCCACTACTGCCATCTGGCGTCATAACTGCAAA
GTACACATATATTACGATGCTGTTCTATTAAATGCTTCCTATATTATATATATAGTAATGTCGTGATCTA
TGGTGCACTCTCAGTACAATCTGCTCTGATGCCGCATAGTTAAGCCAGCCCCGACACCCGCCAACACCCG
CTGACGCGCCCTGACGGGCTTGTCTGCTCCCGGCATCCGCTTACAGACAAGCTGTGACCGTCTCCGGGAG
CTGCATGTGTCAGAGGTTTTCACCGTCATCACCGAAACGCGCGAGACGAAAGGGCCTCGTGATACGCCTA
TTTTTATAGGTTAATGTCATGATAATAATGGTTTCTTAGACGGATCGCTTGCCTGTAACTTACACGCGCC
TCGTATCTTTTAATGATGGAATAATTTGGGAATTTACTCTGTGTTTATTTATTTTTATGTTTTGTATTTG
GATTTTAGAAAGTAAATAAAGAAGGTAGAAGAGTTACGGAATGAAGAAAAAAAAATAAACAAAGGTTTAA
AAAATTTCAACAAAAAGCGTACTTTACATATATATTTATTAGACAAGAAAAGCAGATTAAATAGATATAC
ATTCGATTAACGATAAGTAAAATGTAAAATCACAGGATTTTCGTGTGTGGTCTTCTACACAGACAAGATG
AAACAATTCGGCATTAATACCTGAGAGCAGGAAGAGCAAGATAAAAGGTAGTATTTGTTGGCGATCCCCC
TAGAGTCTTTTACATCTTCGGAAAACAAAAACTATTTTTTCTTTAATTTCTTTTTTTACTTTCTATTTTT
AATTTATATATTTATATTAAAAAATTTAAATTATAATTATTTTTATAGCACGTGATGAAAAGGACCCAGG
TGGCACTTTTCGGGGAAATGTGCGCGGAACCCCTATTTGTTTATTTTTCTAAATACATTCAAATATGTAT
CCGCTCATGAGACAATAACCCTGATAAATGCTTCAATAATATTGAAAAAGGAAGAGTATGAGCCATATTC
AACGGGAAACGTCTTGCTCTAGGCCGCGATTAAATTCCAACATGGATGCTGATTTATATGGGTATAAATG
GGCTCGCGATAATGTCGGGCAATCAGGTGCGACAATCTATCGATTGTATGGGAAGCCCGATGCGCCAGAG
TTGTTTCTGAAACATGGCAAAGGTAGCGTTGCCAATGATGTTACAGATGAGATGGTCAGACTAAACTGGC
TGACGGAATTTATGCCTCTTCCGACCATCAAGCATTTTATCCGTACTCCTGATGATGCATGGTTACTCAC
CACTGCGATCCCCGGGAAAACAGCATTCCAGGTATTAGAAGAATATCCTGATTCAGGTGAAAATATTGTT
GATGCGCTGGCAGTGTTCCTGCGCCGGTTGCATTCGATTCCTGTTTGTAATTGTCCTTTTAACAGCGATC
GCGTATTTCGTCTCGCTCAGGCGCAATCACGAATGAATAACGGTTTGGTTGATGCGAGTGATTTTGATGA
CGAGCGTAATGGCTGGCCTGTTGAACAAGTCTGGAAAGAAATGCATAAACTTTTGCCATTCTCACCGGAT
TCAGTCGTCACTCATGGTGATTTCTCACTTGATAACCTTATTTTTGACGAGGGGAAATTAATAGGTTGTA
TTGATGTTGGACGAGTCGGAATCGCAGACCGATACCAGGATCTTGCCATCCTATGGAACTGCCTCGGTGA
GTTTTCTCCTTCATTACAGAAACGGCTTTTTCAAAAATATGGTATTGATAATCCTGATATGAATAAATTG
CAGTTTCATTTGATGCTCGATGAGTTTTTCTAACCTCAGCAACTGTCAGACCAAGTTTACTCATATATAC
TTTAGATTGATTTAAAACTTCATTTTTAATTTAAAAGGATCTAGGTGAAGATCCTTTTTGATAATCTCAT
GACCAAAATCCCTTAACGTGAGTTTTCGTTCCACTGAGCGTCAGACCCCGTAGAAAAGATCAAAGGATCT
TCTTGAGATCCTTTTTTTCTGCGCGTAATCTGCTGCTTGCAAACAAAAAAACCACCGCTACCAGCGGTGG
TTTGTTTGCCGGATCAAGAGCTACCAACTCTTTTTCCGAAGGTAACTGGCTTCAGCAGAGCGCAGATACC
AAATACTGTTCTTCTAGTGTAGCCGTAGTTAGGCCACCACTTCAAGAACTCTGTAGCACCGCCTACATAC
CTCGCTCTGCTAATCCTGTTACCAGTGGCTGCTGCCAGTGGCGATAAGTCGTGTCTTACCGGGTTGGACT
CAAGACGATAGTTACCGGATAAGGCGCAGCGGTCGGGCTGAACGGGGGGTTCGTGCACACAGCCCAGCTT
GGAGCGAACGACCTACACCGAACTGAGATACCTACAGCGTGAGCTATGAGAAAGCGCCACGCTTCCCGAA
GGGAGAAAGGCGGACAGGTATCCGGTAAGCGGCAGGGTCGGAACAGGAGAGCGCACGAGGGAGCTTCCAG
GGGGAAACGCCTGGTATCTTTATAGTCCTGTCGGGTTTCGCCACCTCTGACTTGAGCGTCGATTTTTGTG
ATGCTCGTCAGGGGGGCGGAGCCTATGGAAAAACGCCAGCAACGCGGCCTTTTTACGGTTCCTGGCCTTT
TGCTGGCCTTTTGCTCACATGTTCTTTCCTGCGTTATCCCCTGATTCTGTGGATAACCGTATTACCGCCT
TTGAGTGAGCTGATACCGCTCGCCGCAGCCGAACGACCGAGCGCAGCGAGTCAGTGAGCGAGGAAGCGGA
AGAGCGCCCAATACGCAAACCGCCTCTCCCCGCGCGTTGGCCGATTCATTAATGCAGCTGGCACGACAGG
TTTCCCGACTGGAAAGCGGGCAGTGAGCGCAACGCAATTAATGTGAGTTAGCTCACTCATTAGGCACCCC
AGGC
Features (pLannotate 1.2.2; 20 found; start..end, strand, type, name):
      1..31      +  promoter       lac promoter: promoter for the E. coli lac operon
     39..55      +  protein_bind   lac operator: The lac repressor binds to the lac operator to inhibit transcription in E. coli. This inhibition can be relieved by adding lactose or isopropyl-β-D-thiogalactopyranoside (IPTG). lac repressor encoded by lacI
    100..118     +  promoter       T3 promoter: promoter for bacteriophage T3 RNA polymerase
    352..793     +  promoter       GAL1 promoter: S. cerevisiae GAL1; inducible promoter, regulated by Gal4
    840..1100    +  CDS            AGA2: AGA2_YEAST - Experimental evidence at protein level: Swiss-Prot protein existence level 1. Receptor binding subunit of the a-agglutinin heterodimer. S.cerevisiae a and alpha cells express the complementary cell surface glycoproteins a-agglutinin and alpha-agglutinin, respectively, which interact with one another to promote cellular aggregation during mating. From Saccharomyces cerevisiae (strain ATCC 204508 / S288c) (Baker's yeast).
   1223..1249    +  CDS            Myc (fragment): Myc (human c-Myc proto-oncogene) epitope tag
   1579..1597    -  promoter       T7 promoter: promoter for bacteriophage T7 RNA polymerase
   1600..1757    +  CDS            lacZα (fragment): LacZα fragment of β-galactosidase; lacZ fragment
   1761..2189    +  rep_origin     f1 ori (sequence partly withheld): f1 bacteriophage origin of replication; arrow indicates direction of (+) strand synthesis
   2217..2268    -  misc_feature   bom (fragment): basis of mobility region from pBR322
   2319..2993    -  CDS            TRP1: phosphoribosylanthranilate isomerase, required for tryptophan biosynthesis; S. cerevisiae TRP1; yeast auxotrophic marker
   2994..3141    -  promoter       TRP1 promoter: S. cerevisiae TRP1
   3279..3328    -  misc_feature   bom (fragment): basis of mobility region from pBR322
   3430..3465    -  CDS            rop (fragment): Rop protein, which maintains plasmids at low copy number; rop
   3533..4036    -  misc_feature   CEN/ARS: S. cerevisiae CEN6 centromere fused to an autonomously replicating sequence
   4073..4177    +  promoter       AmpR promoter: bla
   4178..4993    +  CDS            KanR: aminoglycoside phosphotransferase; aph(3')-Ia; confers resistance to kanamycin in bacteria or G418 (Geneticin®) in eukaryotes
   5173..5761    +  rep_origin     ori: high-copy-number ColE1/pMB1/pBR322/pUC origin of replication
   5944..6036    +  CDS            lacI (fragment): lac repressor; lacI; The lac repressor binds to the lac operator to inhibit transcription in E. coli. This inhibition can be relieved by adding lactose or isopropyl-β-D-thiogalactopyranoside (IPTG).
   6049..6070    +  protein_bind   CAP binding site: CAP binding activates transcription in the presence of cAMP. E. coli catabolite activator protein
