>Addgene plasmid #168778 | pJS697 | addgene full sequence | sequence record 341486 | Addgene NGS Result
TAATGTGAGTTAGCTCACTCATTAGGCACCCCAGGCTTTACACTTTATGCTTCCGGCTCGTATGTTGTGT
GGAATTGTGAGCGGATAACAATTTCACACAGGAAACAGCTATGACCATGATTACGCCAAGCTCGAAATTA
ACCCTCACTAAAGGGAACAAAAGCTGGTACCAATTCCTTGAATTTTCAAAAATTCTTACTTTTTTTTTGG
ATGGACGCAAAGAAGTTTAATAATCATATTACATGGCATTACCACCATATACATATCCATATCTAATCTT
ACTTATATGTTGTGGAAATGTAAAGAGCCCCATTATCTTAGCCTAAAAAAACCTTCTCTTTGGAACTTTC
AGTAATACGCTTAACTGCTCATTGCTATATTGAAGTACGGATTAGAAGCCGCCGAGCGGGTGACAGCCCT
CCGAAGGAAGACTCTCCTCCGTGCGTCCTCGTCTTCACCGGTCGCGTTCCTGAAACGCAGATGTGCCTCG
CGCCGCACTGCTCCGAACAATAAAGATTCTACAATACTAGCTTTTATGGTTATGAAGAGGAAAAATTGGC
AGTAACCTGGCCCCACAAACCTTCAAATGAACGAATCAAATTAACAACCATAGGATGATAATGCGATTAG
TTTTTTAGCCTTATTTCTGGGGTAATTAATCAGCGAAGCGATGATTTTTGATCTATTAACAGATATATAA
ATGCAAAAACTGCATAACCACTTTAACTAATACTTTCAACATTTTCGGTTTGTATTACTTCTTATTCAAA
TGTAATAAAAGTATCAACAAAAAATTGTTAATATACCTCTATACTTTAACGTCAAGGAGAAAAAACCCCG
GATCGAATTCCCTACTTCATACATTTTCAATTAAGATGCAGTTACTTCGCTGTTTTTCAATATTTTCTGT
TATTGCTTCAGTTTTAGCACAGGAACTGACAACTATATGCGAGCAAATCCCCTCACCAACTTTAGAATCG
ACGCCGTACTCTTTGTCAACGACTACTATTTTGGCCAACGGGAAGGCAATGCAAGGAGTTTTTGAATATT
ACAAATCAGTAACGTTTGTCAGTAATTGCGGTTCTCACCCCTCAACAACTAGCAAAGGCAGCCCCATAAA
CACACAGTATGTTTTTAAGGACAATAGCTCGACGATTGAAGGTAGATACCCATACGACGTTCCAGACTAC
GCTCTGCAGGCTAGTAGAGACCATCACTGAACGTTGTTATGGAGCGGGTCTCAGGGGGCGGATCCGAACA
AAAGCTTATTTCTGAAGAGGACTTGTAATAGAGATCTGATAACAACAGTGTAGATGTAACAAAATCGACT
TTGTTCCCACTGTACTTTTAGCTCGTACAAAATACAATATACTTTTCATTTCTCCGTAAACAACATGTTT
TCCCATGTAATATCCTTTTCTATTTTTCGTTCCGTTACCAACTTTACACATACTTTATATAGCTATTCAC
TTCTATACACTAAAAAACTAAGACAATTTTAATTTTGCTGCCTGCCATATTTCAATTTGTTATAAATTCC
TATAATTTATCCTATTAGTAGCTAAAAAAAGATGAATGTGAATCGAATCCTAAGAGAATTGAGCTCCAAT
TCGCCCTATAGTGAGTCGTATTACAATTCACTGGCCGTCGTTTTACAACGTCGTGACTGGGAAAACCCTG
GCGTTACCCAACTTAATCGCCTTGCAGCACATCCCCCTTTCGCCAGCTGGCGTAATAGCGAAGAGGCCCG
CACCGATCGCCTTTCCCAACAGTTGCGCAGCCTGAATGGCGAATGG
[124 nt withheld, positions 1797-1920]
C
[91 nt withheld, positions 1922-2012]
A
[49 nt withheld, positions 2014-2062]
CCTTTGACGTTGGAGTCCACGTTCTTT
[37 nt withheld, positions 2090-2126]
ACCCTATCTCGGTCTATTCTTTTGATTTATAAGGGATTTTGCCGATTTCGGCCTATTGGTTAAAAAATGA
GCTGATTTAACAAAAATTTAACGCGAATTTTAACAAAATATTAACGCTTACAATTTCCTGATGCGGTATT
TTCTCCTTACGCATCTGTGCGGTATTTCACACCGCATAGATCGGCAAGTGCACAAACAATACTTAAATAA
ATACTACTCAGTAATAACCTATTTCTTAGCATTTTTGACGAAATTTGCTATTTTGTTAGAGTCTTTTACA
CCATTTGTCTCCACACCTCCGCTTACATCAACACCAATAACGCCATTTAATCTAAGCGCATCACCAACAT
TTTCTGGCGTCAGTCCACCAGCTAACATAAAATGTAAGCTTTCGGGGCTCTCTTGCCTTCCAACCCAGTC
AGAAATCGAGTTCCAATCCAAAAGTTCACCTGTCCCACCTGCTTCTGAATCAAACAAGGGAATAAACGAA
TGAGGTTTCTGTGAAGCTGCACTGAGTAGTATGTTGCAGTCTTTTGGAAATACGAGTCTTTTAATAACTG
GCAAACCGAGGAACTCTTGGTATTCTTGCCACGACTCATCTCCATGCAGTTGGACGATATCAATGCCGTA
ATCATTGACCAGAGCCAAAACATCCTCCTTAGGTTGATTACGAAACACGCCAACCAAGTATTTCGGAGTG
CCTGAACTATTTTTATATGCTTTTACAAGACTTGAAATTTTCCTTGCAATAACCGGGTCAATTGTTCTCT
TTCTATTGGGCACACATATAATACCCAGCAAGTCAGCATCGGAATCTAGAGCACATTCTGCGGCCTCTGT
GCTCTGCAAGCCGCAAACTTTCACCAATGGACCAGAACTACCTGTGAAATTAATAACAGACATACTCCAA
GCTGCCTTTGTGTGCTTAATCACGTATACTCACGTGCTCAATAGTCACCAATGCCCTCCCTCTTGGCCCT
CTCCTTTTCTTTTTTCGACCGAATTAATTCTTAATCGGCAAAAAAAGAAAAGCTCCGGATCAAGATTGTA
CGTAAGGTGACAAGCTATTTTTCAATAAAGAATATCTTCCACTACTGCCATCTGGCGTCATAACTGCAAA
GTACACATATATTACGATGCTGTTCTATTAAATGCTTCCTATATTATATATATAGTAATGTCGTGATCTA
TGGTGCACTCTCAGTACAATCTGCTCTGATGCCGCATAGTTAAGCCAGCCCCGACACCCGCCAACACCCG
CTGACGCGCCCTGACGGGCTTGTCTGCTCCCGGCATCCGCTTACAGACAAGCTGTGACCGTCTCCGGGAG
CTGCATGTGTCAGAGGTTTTCACCGTCATCACCGAAACGCGCGAGACGAAAGGGCCTCGTGATACGCCTA
TTTTTATAGGTTAATGTCATGATAATAATGGTTTCTTAGACGGATCGCTTGCCTGTAACTTACACGCGCC
TCGTATCTTTTAATGATGGAATAATTTGGGAATTTACTCTGTGTTTATTTATTTTTATGTTTTGTATTTG
GATTTTAGAAAGTAAATAAAGAAGGTAGAAGAGTTACGGAATGAAGAAAAAAAAATAAACAAAGGTTTAA
AAAATTTCAACAAAAAGCGTACTTTACATATATATTTATTAGACAAGAAAAGCAGATTAAATAGATATAC
ATTCGATTAACGATAAGTAAAATGTAAAATCACAGGATTTTCGTGTGTGGTCTTCTACACAGACAAGATG
AAACAATTCGGCATTAATACCTGAGAGCAGGAAGAGCAAGATAAAAGGTAGTATTTGTTGGCGATCCCCC
TAGAGTCTTTTACATCTTCGGAAAACAAAAACTATTTTTTCTTTAATTTCTTTTTTTACTTTCTATTTTT
AATTTATATATTTATATTAAAAAATTTAAATTATAATTATTTTTATAGCACGTGATGAAAAGGACCCAGG
TGGCACTTTTCGGGGAAATGTGCGCGGAACCCCTATTTGTTTATTTTTCTAAATACATTCAAATATGTAT
CCGCTCATGAGACAATAACCCTGATAAATGCTTCAATAATATTGAAAAAGGAAGAGTATGAGCCATATTC
AACGGGAAACGTCTTGCTCTAGGCCGCGATTAAATTCCAACATGGATGCTGATTTATATGGGTATAAATG
GGCTCGCGATAATGTCGGGCAATCAGGTGCGACAATCTATCGATTGTATGGGAAGCCCGATGCGCCAGAG
TTGTTTCTGAAACATGGCAAAGGTAGCGTTGCCAATGATGTTACAGATGAGATGGTCAGACTAAACTGGC
TGACGGAATTTATGCCTCTTCCGACCATCAAGCATTTTATCCGTACTCCTGATGATGCATGGTTACTCAC
CACTGCGATCCCCGGGAAAACAGCATTCCAGGTATTAGAAGAATATCCTGATTCAGGTGAAAATATTGTT
GATGCGCTGGCAGTGTTCCTGCGCCGGTTGCATTCGATTCCTGTTTGTAATTGTCCTTTTAACAGCGATC
GCGTATTTCGTCTCGCTCAGGCGCAATCACGAATGAATAACGGTTTGGTTGATGCGAGTGATTTTGATGA
CGAGCGTAATGGCTGGCCTGTTGAACAAGTCTGGAAAGAAATGCATAAACTTTTGCCATTCTCACCGGAT
TCAGTCGTCACTCATGGTGATTTCTCACTTGATAACCTTATTTTTGACGAGGGGAAATTAATAGGTTGTA
TTGATGTTGGACGAGTCGGAATCGCAGACCGATACCAGGATCTTGCCATCCTATGGAACTGCCTCGGTGA
GTTTTCTCCTTCATTACAGAAACGGCTTTTTCAAAAATATGGTATTGATAATCCTGATATGAATAAATTG
CAGTTTCATTTGATGCTCGATGAGTTTTTCTAACCTCAGCAACTGTCAACCAAGTTTACTCATATATACT
TTAGATTGATTTAAAACTTCATTTTTAATTTAAAAGGATCTAGGTGAAGATCCTTTTTGATAATCTCATG
ACCAAAATCCCTTAACGTGAGTTTTCGTTCCACTGAGCGTCAGACCCCGTAGAAAAGATCAAAGGATCTT
CTTGAGATCCTTTTTTTCTGCGCGTAATCTGCTGCTTGCAAACAAAAAAACCACCGCTACCAGCGGTGGT
TTGTTTGCCGGATCAAGAGCTACCAACTCTTTTTCCGAAGGTAACTGGCTTCAGCAGAGCGCAGATACCA
AATACTGTTCTTCTAGTGTAGCCGTAGTTAGGCCACCACTTCAAGAACTCTGTAGCACCGCCTACATACC
TCGCTCTGCTAATCCTGTTACCAGTGGCTGCTGCCAGTGGCGATAAGTCGTGTCTTACCGGGTTGGACTC
AAGACGATAGTTACCGGATAAGGCGCAGCGGTCGGGCTGAACGGGGGGTTCGTGCACACAGCCCAGCTTG
GAGCGAACGACCTACACCGAACTGAGATACCTACAGCGTGAGCTATGAGAAAGCGCCACGCTTCCCGAAG
GGAGAAAGGCGGACAGGTATCCGGTAAGCGGCAGGGTCGGAACAGGAGAGCGCACGAGGGAGCTTCCAGG
GGGAAACGCCTGGTATCTTTATAGTCCTGTCGGGTTTCGCCACCTCTGACTTGAGCGTCGATTTTTGTGA
TGCTCGTCAGGGGGGCGGAGCCTATGGAAAAACGCCAGCAACGCGGCCTTTTTACGGTTCCTGGCCTTTT
GCTGGCCTTTTGCTCACATGTTCTTTCCTGCGTTATCCCCTGATTCTGTGGATAACCGTATTACCGCCTT
TGAGTGAGCTGATACCGCTCGCCGCAGCCGAACGACCGAGCGCAGCGAGTCAGTGAGCGAGGAAGCGGAA
GAGCGCCCAATACGCAAACCGCCTCTCCCCGCGCGTTGGCCGATTCATTAATGCAGCTGGCACGACAGGT
TTCCCGACTGGAAAGCGGGCAGTGAGCGCAACGCAAT
Features (pLannotate 1.2.2; 20 found; start..end, strand, type, name):
      1..22      +  protein_bind   CAP binding site: CAP binding activates transcription in the presence of cAMP. E. coli catabolite activator protein
     37..67      +  promoter       lac promoter: promoter for the E. coli lac operon
     75..91      +  protein_bind   lac operator: The lac repressor binds to the lac operator to inhibit transcription in E. coli. This inhibition can be relieved by adding lactose or isopropyl-β-D-thiogalactopyranoside (IPTG). lac repressor encoded by lacI
    136..154     +  promoter       T3 promoter: promoter for bacteriophage T3 RNA polymerase
    388..829     +  promoter       GAL1 promoter: S. cerevisiae GAL1; inducible promoter, regulated by Gal4
    876..1136    +  CDS            AGA2: AGA2_YEAST - Experimental evidence at protein level: Swiss-Prot protein existence level 1. Receptor binding subunit of the a-agglutinin heterodimer. S.cerevisiae a and alpha cells express the complementary cell surface glycoproteins a-agglutinin and alpha-agglutinin, respectively, which interact with one another to promote cellular aggregation during mating. From Saccharomyces cerevisiae (strain ATCC 204508 / S288c) (Baker's yeast).
   1259..1285    +  CDS            Myc (fragment): Myc (human c-Myc proto-oncogene) epitope tag
   1615..1633    -  promoter       T7 promoter: promoter for bacteriophage T7 RNA polymerase
   1636..1793    +  CDS            lacZα (fragment): LacZα fragment of β-galactosidase; lacZ fragment
   1797..2225    +  rep_origin     f1 ori (sequence partly withheld): f1 bacteriophage origin of replication; arrow indicates direction of (+) strand synthesis
   2253..2304    -  misc_feature   bom (fragment): basis of mobility region from pBR322
   2355..3029    -  CDS            TRP1: phosphoribosylanthranilate isomerase, required for tryptophan biosynthesis; S. cerevisiae TRP1; yeast auxotrophic marker
   3030..3177    -  promoter       TRP1 promoter: S. cerevisiae TRP1
   3315..3364    -  misc_feature   bom (fragment): basis of mobility region from pBR322
   3466..3501    -  CDS            rop (fragment): Rop protein, which maintains plasmids at low copy number; rop
   3569..4072    -  misc_feature   CEN/ARS: S. cerevisiae CEN6 centromere fused to an autonomously replicating sequence
   4109..4213    +  promoter       AmpR promoter: bla
   4214..5029    +  CDS            KanR: aminoglycoside phosphotransferase; aph(3')-Ia; confers resistance to kanamycin in bacteria or G418 (Geneticin®) in eukaryotes
   5208..5796    +  rep_origin     ori: high-copy-number ColE1/pMB1/pBR322/pUC origin of replication
   5979..6071    +  CDS            lacI (fragment): lac repressor; lacI; The lac repressor binds to the lac operator to inhibit transcription in E. coli. This inhibition can be relieved by adding lactose or isopropyl-β-D-thiogalactopyranoside (IPTG).
