[The description below was written by a language model from this plasmid's Addgene catalogue record and pLannotate feature annotations shown in this document.]
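Description:
pJS697 is an empty yeast surface display backbone derived from pETconNK, built as an E. coli–Saccharomyces cerevisiae shuttle vector of about 6.1 kb. In bacteria it replicates from a high-copy ColE1/pUC-type origin and is selected with kanamycin through an aminoglycoside phosphotransferase gene driven by the bla (AmpR) promoter. In yeast it is maintained as a low-copy, stably segregating episome by a CEN6/ARS element and selected by complementation of tryptophan auxotrophy with TRP1 under its own promoter. An f1 origin and remnants of a cloning-vector lineage (lac promoter and operator, CAP site, T3 and T7 promoters, and fragments of lacZα, lacI, rop and bom) are also annotated but play no evident role in display.

The functional cassette consists of the galactose-inducible GAL1 promoter driving the AGA2 coding sequence, followed downstream by a c-Myc epitope. Aga2p is the a-agglutinin subunit that is secreted and becomes disulfide-linked to cell-wall-anchored Aga1p, so a protein fused to it is tethered on the yeast surface. The Myc tag at the C-terminus of the insert allows full-length display to be checked by antibody staining. The catalogue also lists an N-terminal HA tag, although neither feature table annotates one. No insert is present. According to the record, the backbone is meant to be combined with the companion plasmid pJS699 by homologous recombination, and Gibson assembly is listed as the cloning method. The associated publication used yeast display screening to identify escape mutants of the SARS-CoV-2 spike receptor-binding domain. The repository and depositor sequences carry the same features in the same order, differing by one nucleotide in length and in their start coordinate.
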