Addgene plasmid #168778: pJS697
Purpose: (Empty Backbone) Yeast surface display plasmid backbone that can be combined with pJS699 through homologous recombination
Depositing lab: Timothy Whitehead. Depositing organization: University of Colorado, Boulder. Publication: One-shot identification of SARS-CoV-2 S RBD escape mutants using yeast screening. Francino-Urdaniz IM, Steiner PJ, Kirby MB, Zhao F, Haas CM, Barman S, Rhodes ER, Leonard AC, Peng L, Sprenger KG, Jardine JG, Whitehead TA. Cell Rep. 2021 Aug 31;36(9):109627. doi: 10.1016/j.celrep.2021.109627. Epub 2021 Aug 10. PubMed 34416153.
Backbone
  Vector backbone: pETconNK
  Vector type: Yeast Expression
  Selectable markers: TRP1
  Tag / fusion protein: HA (N terminal on insert); Cmyc (C terminal on insert)
Growth in bacteria
  Bacterial resistance: Kanamycin, 50 μg/mL
  Growth temperature: 37°C
  Growth strain: DH5alpha
  Copy number: High Copy
Gene/Insert
  Cloning method: Gibson Cloning
Terms and licenses: Academic/Nonprofit Terms; Industry Terms: Not Available to Industry
How to cite: pJS697 was a gift from Timothy Whitehead (Addgene plasmid # 168778 ; http://n2t.net/addgene:168778 ; RRID:Addgene_168778)
